>Addgene plasmid #149262 | pGBW-m4046907 | addgene full sequence | sequence record 358322 | Addgene NGS Result
TTTGTTTAACTTTAAGAAGGAGACTCTTCTATGTACACTCGCTATGTCGATAACAACTTCTGTGGCCCTG
ATGGCTACCCTCTTGAGTGCATTAAAGACCTTCTAGCACGTGCTGGTAAAGCTTCATGCACTTTGTCCGA
ACAACTGGACTTTATTGACACTAAGAGGGGTGTATACTGCTGCCGTGAACATGAGCATGAAATTGCTTGG
TACACGGAACGTTCTGAAAAGAGCTATGAATTGCAGACACCTTTTGAAATTAAATTGGCAAAGAAATTTG
ACACCTTCAATGGGGAATGTCCAAATTTTGTATTTCCCTTAAATTCCATAATCAAGACTATTCAACCAAG
GGTTGAAAAGAAAAAGCTTGATGGCTTTATGGGTAGAATTCGATCTGTCTATCCAGTTGCGTCACCAAAT
GAATGCAACCAAATGTGCCTTTCAACTCTCATGAAGTGTGATCATTGTGGTGAAACTTCATGGCAGACGG
GCGATTTTGTTAAAGCCACTTGCGAATTTTGTGGCACTGAGAATTTGACTAAAGAAGGTGCCACTACTTG
TGGTTACTTACCCCAAAATGCTGTTGTTAAAATTTATTGTCCAGCATGTCACAATTCAGAAGTAGGACCT
GAGCATAGTCTTGCCGAATACCATAATGAATCTGGCTTGAAAACCATTCTTCGTAAGGGTGGTCGCACTA
TTGCCTTTGGAGGCTGTGTGTTCTCTTATGTTGGTTGCCATAACAAGTGTGCCTATTGGGTTCCACGTGC
TAGCGCTAACATAGGTTGTAACCATACAGGTGTTGTTGGAGAAGGTTCCGAAGGTCTTAATGACAACCTT
CTTGAAATACTCCAAAAAGAGAAAGTCAACATCAATATTGTTGGTGACTTTAAACTTAATGAAGAGATCG
CCATTATTTTGGCATCTTTTTCTGCTTCCACAAGTGCTTTTGTGGAAACTGTGAAAGGTTTGGATTATAA
AGCATTCAAACAAATTGTTGAATCCTGTGGTAATTTTAAAGTTACAAAAGGAAAAGCTAAAAAAGGTGCC
TGGAATATTGGTGAACAGAAATCAATACTGAGTCCTCTTTATGCATTTGCATCAGAGGCTGCTCGTGTTG
TACGATCAATTTTCTCCCGCACTCTTGAAACTGCTCAAAATTCTGTGCGTGTTTTACAGAAGGCCGCTAT
AACAATACTAGATGGAATTTCACAGTATTCACTGAGACTCATTGATGCTATGATGTTCACATCTGATTTG
GCTACTAACAATCTAGTTGTAATGGCCTACATTACAGGTGGTGTTGTTCAGTTGACTTCGCAGTGGCTAA
CTAACATCTTTGGCACTGTTTATGAAAAACTCAAACCCGTCCTTGATTGGCTTGAAGAGAAGTTTAAGGA
AGGTGTAGAGTTTCTTAGAGACGGTTGGGAAATTGTTAAATTTATCTCAACCTGTGCTTGTGAAATTGTC
GGTGGACAAATTGTCACCTGTGCAAAGGAAATTAAGGAGAGTGTTCAGACATTCTTTAAGCTTGTAAATA
AATTTTTGGCTTTGTGTGCTGACTCTATCATTATTGGTGGAGCTAAACTTAAAGCCTTGAATTTAGGTGA
AACATTTGTCACGCACTCAAAGGGATTGTACAGAAAGTGTGTTAAATCCAGAGAAGAAACTGGCCTACTC
ATGCCTCTAAAAGCCCCAAAAGAAATTATCTTCTTAGAGGGAGAAACACTTCCCACAGAAGTGTTAACAG
AGGAAGTTGTCTTGAAAACTGGTGATTTACAACCATTAGAACAACCTACTAGTGAAGCTGTTGAAGCTCC
ATTGGTTGGTACACCAGTTTGTATTAACGGGCTTATGTTGCTCGAAATCAAAGACACAGAAAAGTACTGT
GCCCTTGCACCTAATATGATGGTAACAAACAATACCTTCACACTCAAAGGCGAGAACCTGTACTTTCAAA
GCGAGCAGAAGCTTATTTCCGAAGAAGATCTCTAACCGGCTTATCGGTCAGTTTCACCTGATTTACGTAA
AAACCCGCTTCGGCGGGTTTTTGCTTTTGGAGGGGCAGAAAGATGAATGACTGTCCACGACGCTATACCC
AAAAGAAAAAGCTTGAGATCCTTTTTTTCTGCGCGTAATCTGCTGCTTGCAAACAAAAAAACCACCGCTA
CCAGCGGTGGTTTGTTTGCCGGATCAAGAGCTACCAACTCTTTTTCCGAAGGTAACTGGCTTCAGCAGAG
CGCAGATACCAAATACTGTTCTTCTAGTGTAGCCGTAGTTAGGCCACCACTTCAAGAACTCTGTAGCACC
GCCTACATACCTCGCTCTGCTAATCCTGTTACCAGTGGCTGCTGCCAGTGGCGATAAGTCGTGTCTTACC
GGGTTGGACTCAAGACGATAGTTACCGGATAAGGCGCAGCGGTCGGGCTGAACGGGGGGTTCGTGCACAC
AGCCCAGCTTGGAGCGAACGACCTACACCGAACTGAGATACCTACAGCGTGAGCTATGAGAAAGCGCCAC
GCTTCCCGAAGGGAGAAAGGCGGACAGGTATCCGGTAAGCGGCAGGGTCGGAACAGGAGAGCGCACGAGG
GAGCTTCCAGGGGGAAACGCCTGGTATCTTTATAGTCCTGTCGGGTTTCGCCACCTCTGACTTGAGCGTC
GATTTTTGTGATGCTCGTCAGGGGGGCGGAGCCTATGGAAATTGATCGGGCACGTAAGAGGTTCCAACTT
TCACCATAATGAAATAAGATCACTACCGGGCGTATTTTTTGAGTTATCGAGATTTTCAGGAGCTAAGGAA
GCTAAAATGGAGAAAAAAATCACTGGATATACCACCGTTGATATATCCCAATGGCATCGTAAAGAACATT
TTGAGGCATTTCAGTCAGTTGCTCAATGTACCTATAACCAGACCGTTCAGCTGGATATTACGGCCTTTTT
AAAGACCGTAAAGAAAAATAAGCACAAGTTTTATCCGGCCTTTATTCACATTCTTGCCCGCCTGATGAAT
GCTCATCCGGAATTTCGTATGGCAATGAAAGACGGTGAGCTGGTGATATGGGATAGTGTTCACCCTTGTT
ACACCGTTTTCCATGAGCAAACTGAAACGTTTTCATCGCTCTGGAGTGAATACCACGACGATTTCCGGCA
GTTTCTACACATATATTCGCAAGATGTGGCGTGTTACGGTGAAAACCTGGCCTATTTCCCTAAAGGGTTT
ATTGAGAATATGTTTTTCGTTTCAGCCAATCCCTGGGTGAGTTTCACCAGTTTTGATTTAAACGTGGCCA
ATATGGACAACTTCTTCGCCCCCGTTTTCACCATGGGCAAATATTATACGCAAGGCGACAAGGTGCTGAT
GCCGCTGGCGATTCAGGTTCATCATGCCGTTTGTGATGGCTTCCATGTCGGCAGAATGCTTAATGAATTA
CAACAGTACTGCGATGAGTGGCAGGGCGGGGCGTAATTTGATATCGAGCTCGCTTGGACTCCTGTTGATA
GATCCAGTAATGACCTCAGAACTCCATCTGGATTTGTTCAGAACGCTCGGTTGCCGCCGGGCGTTTTTTA
TTGGTCATCGATCTCGATCCCGCGAAATTAATACGACTCACTATAGGGGAATTGTGAGCGGATAACAATT
CCCCTCTAGAAATAAT
Features (pLannotate 1.2.2; 8 found; start..end, strand, type, name):
      1..23      +  RBS            RBS: efficient ribosome binding site from bacteriophage T7 gene 10 (Olins and Rangwala, 1989)
     34..1941    +  CDS            R1A_SARS2 (fragment): Experimental evidence at protein level: Swiss-Prot protein existence level 1. [Non-structural protein 10]: Plays a pivotal role in viral transcription by stimulating both nsp14 3'-5' exoribonuclease and nsp16 2'-O-methyltransferase activities. Therefore plays an essential role in viral mRNAs cap methylation. From Severe acute respiratory syndrome coronavirus 2 (2019-nCoV) (SARS-CoV-2).
   2113..2701    +  rep_origin     ori: high-copy-number ColE1/pMB1/pBR322/pUC origin of replication
   2709..2806    +  promoter       cat promoter: promoter of the E. coli cat gene encoding chloramphenicol acetyltransferase
   2807..3463    +  CDS            cat: CAT_ECOLX - Experimental evidence at protein level: Swiss-Prot protein existence level 1. This enzyme is an effector of chloramphenicol resistance in bacteria. From Escherichia coli. This protein is used as a marker in many commonly used cloning vectors, such as pACYC184.
   3537..3571    +  terminator     lambda t0 terminator: minimal transcription terminator from phage lambda (Scholtissek and Grosse, 1987)
   3599..3617    +  promoter       T7 promoter: promoter for bacteriophage T7 RNA polymerase
   3618..3642    +  protein_bind   lac operator: The lac repressor binds to the lac operator to inhibit transcription in E. coli. This inhibition can be relieved by adding lactose or isopropyl-β-D-thiogalactopyranoside (IPTG). lac repressor encoded by lacI
