[The description below was written by a language model from this plasmid's Addgene catalogue record and pLannotate feature annotations shown in this document.]
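Description:
pGBW-m4046907 is a compact bacterial expression plasmid carrying the coding sequence for SARS-CoV-2 non-structural protein 2 (nsp2), a mature cleavage product of the viral ORF1ab/pp1a polyprotein. The backbone is a minimal synthetic scaffold of about 1.5 kb that contains little more than a high-copy ColE1/pUC-type origin of replication and a chloramphenicol acetyltransferase (cat) gene driven by its own promoter and followed by a lambda t0 terminator. The plasmid is therefore maintained in E. coli under chloramphenicol selection. The sequenced record is about 3.7 kb in total.

The expression cassette spans the numbering origin of the circular map. A T7 promoter is followed immediately by a lac operator, then by the efficient ribosome binding site from phage T7 gene 10, a start codon and the roughly 1.9 kb wild-type nsp2 open reading frame. Transcription thus depends on T7 RNA polymerase supplied by the host. It is held in check by lac repressor until lactose or IPTG is added, and no lacI gene is annotated on the plasmid itself. The catalogue entry lists a C-terminal Myc epitope preceded by a TEV protease cleavage site, which allows detection or capture of the protein and later removal of the tag, although these short elements are not separately annotated in the feature table. The automated annotation matches the insert to a fragment of the replicase polyprotein 1a. Its accompanying functional text refers to nsp10, which reflects the generic polyprotein database entry rather than the actual insert. The construct is intended for inducible recombinant production of nsp2 in E. coli.
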