Addgene plasmid #149262: pGBW-m4046907
Purpose: Bacterial expression plasmid for SARS-CoV-2 nsp2
Depositing lab: Ginkgo Bioworks & Benjie Chen. Depositing organization: Ginkgo Bioworks.
Backbone
  Vector backbone: ori-013 - marker | cmR
  Backbone size w/o insert (bp): 1462
  Vector type: Bacterial Expression
Growth in bacteria
  Bacterial resistance: Chloramphenicol, 25 μg/mL
  Growth temperature: 30°C
  Growth strain: DH5alpha
  Copy number: High Copy
Gene/Insert
  Gene/Insert name: SARS-CoV-2 nsp2
  Species: Escherichia coli str. K-12 substr. MG1655; Severe acute respiratory syndrome coronavirus 2
  Insert size (bp): 1907
  Mutation: wt
  Entrez Gene: ORF1ab (a.k.a. GU280_gp01)
  Promoter: Promoter | pT7 ; Operator | lacO ; RBS | T7_rbs ; Start Codon | ATG
  Tag / fusion protein: Cleavable TEV;Myc (C terminal on backbone)
  Cloning method: Unknown
Resource information
  A portion of this plasmid was derived from a plasmid made by: GinkgoBioworks
Depositor comments: NCBI Reference Sequence: YP_009725298.1
How to cite: pGBW-m4046907 was a gift from Ginkgo Bioworks & Benjie Chen (Addgene plasmid # 149262 ; http://n2t.net/addgene:149262 ; RRID:Addgene_149262)
